>Addgene plasmid #67547 | pCfB2224 | depositor full sequence | sequence record 116390 | pCfB2224 sequence 6182 bps
CAACGGAATGCGTGCGATCGCGTGCATTCATCCGCTCTAACCGAAAAGGAAGGAGTTAGACAACCTGAAG
TCTAGGTCCCTATTTATTTTTTTATAGTTATGTTAGTATTAAGAACGTTATTTATATTTCAAATTTTTCT
TTTTTTTCTGTACAGACGCGTGTACGCATGTAACATTATACTGAAAACCTTGCTTGAGAAGGTTTTGGGA
CGCTCGAAGATCGCGTCAGCTGAAGCTTCGTACGCTGCAGGTCGACAACCCTTAATATAACTTCGTATAA
TGTATGCTATACGAAGTTATTAGGTCTAGAGATCTGTTTAGCTTGCCTCGTCCCCGCCGGGTCACCCGGC
CAGCGACATGGAGGCCCAGAATACCCTCCTTGACAGTCTTGACGTGCGCAGCTCAGGGGCATGATGTGAC
TGTCGCCCGTACATTTAGCCCATACATCCCCATGTATAATCATTTGCATCCATACATTTTGATGGCCGCA
CGGCGCGAAGCAAAAATTACGGCTCCTCGCTGCAGACCTGCGAGCAGGGAAACGCTCCCCTCACAGACGC
GTTGAATTGTCCCCACGCCGCGCCCCTGTAGAGAAATATAAAAGGTTAGGATTTGCCACTGAGGTTCTTC
TTTCATATACTTCCTTTTAAAATCTTGCTAGGATACAGTTCTCACATCACATCCGAACATAAACAACCAT
GGGTAAGGAAAAGACTCACGTTTCGAGGCCGCGATTAAATTCCAACATGGATGCTGATTTATATGGGTAT
AAATGGGCTCGCGATAATGTCGGGCAATCAGGTGCGACAATCTATCGATTGTATGGGAAGCCCGATGCGC
CAGAGTTGTTTCTGAAACATGGCAAAGGTAGCGTTGCCAATGATGTTACAGATGAGATGGTCAGACTAAA
CTGGCTGACGGAATTTATGCCTCTTCCGACCATCAAGCATTTTATCCGTACTCCTGATGATGCATGGTTA
CTCACCACTGCGATCCCCGGCAAAACAGCATTCCAGGTATTAGAAGAATATCCTGATTCAGGTGAAAATA
TTGTTGATGCGCTGGCAGTGTTCCTGCGCCGGTTACATTCGATTCCTGTTTGTAATTGTCCTTTTAACAG
CGACCGTGTATTTCGTCTCGCTCAGGCGCAATCACGAATGAATAACGGTTTGGTTGATGCGAGTGATTTT
GATGACGAGCGTAATGGCTGGCCTGTTGAACAAGTCTGGAAAGAAATGCATAAGCTTTTGCCATTCTCAC
CGGATTCAGTCGTCACTCATGGTGATTTCTCACTTGATAACCTTATTTTTGACGAGGGGAAATTAATAGG
TTGTATTGATGTTGGACGAGTCGGAATCGCAGACCGATACCAGGATCTTGCCATCCTATGGAACTGCCTC
GGTGAGTTTTCTCCTTCATTACAGAAACGGCTTTTTCAAAAATATGGTATTGATAATCCTGATATGAATA
AATTGCAGTTTCATTTGATGCTCGATGAGTTTTTCTAATCAGTACTGACAATAAAAAGATTCTTGTTTTC
AAGAACTTGTCATTTGTATAGTTTTTTTATATTGTAGTTGTTCTATTTTAATCAAATGTTAGCGTGATTT
ATATTTTTTTTCGCCTCGACATCATCTGCCCAGATGCGAAGTTAAGTGCGCAGAAAGTAATATCATGCGT
CAATCGTATGTGAATGCTGGTCGCTATACTGCTGTCGATTCGATACTAACGCCGCCATCCAGTGTCGAAA
ACGAGCTCTCGAGAACCCTTAATATAACTTCGTATAATGTATGCTATACGAAGTTATTAGGTGATATCAG
ATCCACTAGTGGCCTATGCACCCAATTCGCCCTATAGTGAGTCGTATTACGCGCGCTCACTGGCCGTCGT
TTTACAACGTCGTGACTGGGAAAACCCTGGCGTTACCCCTGCAGGACTAGTGCTGAGGCATTAATCACAC
GACTAGCGCTTTCAGATATTAAAAAGTTTAGATGTAGGTTTTAGCGGTAACAGTTATATAAATCGTGTTT
CTTCTCTTGATGAAACAAAAAAATGCTAGAAAAACTTTGTCGTTTCTTACTTTTGGTGCGCTTTGCAGTT
TTCGTGGCTAGACTTAGAATCATTTCTCCTCAGATTTCTTGATTAAAGTTTGGTGCGAAGCCCTACTCTA
ACATTGGTGTTCTTCTTTTCATTCACGCAAGTTAAGTCCAGGAAGGTGAGCAAATGCTCATCCTTCTGTT
CATGCGTGACGGCTGAATTATCCTTATCTGGCGTACCCGTGCAGCCGTTTCCGTGCCTCGGTTCCTCCGA
GATATCCTTAGGGACCGCCAGGGACCATGATTGCGTCAACTGTTGTCACCGCTCCAGAGGATCCTCTGTA
ACCTTTTCAACCATAAAAATAGAAAGGGCACAGGGTTGGGGTATTTGAATTTTTTTTTTGGGTTTTTTCG
TATTACTTATTACTTACCTTCTTTTCTATATAATTTTGTTTTTCCCTGGTAGAGCGGAATCTTCCCACAT
TAAGACCTCAGCGCGGCCGCAAATTTAAATAAAATGAAGTGAAGTTCCTATACTTTCTAGAGAATAGGAA
CTTCTATAGTGAGTCGAATAAGGGCGACACAAAATTTATTCTAAATGCATAATAAATACTGATAACATCT
TATAGTTTGTATTATATTTTGTATTATCGTTGACATGTATAATTTTGATATCAAAAACTGATTTTCCCTT
TATTATTTTCGAGATTTATTTTCTTAATTCTCTTTAACAAACTAGAAATATTGTATATACAAAAAATCAT
AAATAATAGATGAATAGTTTAATTATAGGTGTTCATCAATCGAAAAAGCAACGTATCTTATTTAAAGTGC
GTTGCTTTTTTCTCATTTATAAGGTTAAATAATTCTCATATATCAAGCAAAGTGACAGGCGCCCTTAAAT
ATTCTGACAAATGCTCTTTCCCTAAACTCCCCCCATAAAAAAACCCGCCGAAGCGGGTTTTTACGTTATT
TGCGGATTAACGATTACTCGTTATCAGAACCGCCCAGGGGGCCCGAGCTTAAGACTGGCCGTCGTTTTAC
AACACAGAAAGAGTTTGTAGAAACGCAAAAAGGCCATCCGTCAGGGGCCTTCTGCTTAGTTTGATGCCTG
GCAGTTCCCTACTCTCGCCTTCCGCTTCCTCGCTCACTGACTCGCTGCGCTCGGTCGTTCGGCTGCGGCG
AGCGGTATCAGCTCACTCAAAGGCGGTAATACGGTTATCCACAGAATCAGGGGATAACGCAGGAAAGAAC
ATGTGAGCAAAAGGCCAGCAAAAGGCCAGGAACCGTAAAAAGGCCGCGTTGCTGGCGTTTTTCCATAGGC
TCCGCCCCCCTGACGAGCATCACAAAAATCGACGCTCAAGTCAGAGGTGGCGAAACCCGACAGGACTATA
AAGATACCAGGCGTTTCCCCCTGGAAGCTCCCTCGTGCGCTCTCCTGTTCCGACCCTGCCGCTTACCGGA
TACCTGTCCGCCTTTCTCCCTTCGGGAAGCGTGGCGCTTTCTCATAGCTCACGCTGTAGGTATCTCAGTT
CGGTGTAGGTCGTTCGCTCCAAGCTGGGCTGTGTGCACGAACCCCCCGTTCAGCCCGACCGCTGCGCCTT
ATCCGGTAACTATCGTCTTGAGTCCAACCCGGTAAGACACGACTTATCGCCACTGGCAGCAGCCACTGGT
AACAGGATTAGCAGAGCGAGGTATGTAGGCGGTGCTACAGAGTTCTTGAAGTGGTGGGCTAACTACGGCT
ACACTAGAAGAACAGTATTTGGTATCTGCGCTCTGCTGAAGCCAGTTACCTTCGGAAAAAGAGTTGGTAG
CTCTTGATCCGGCAAACAAACCACCGCTGGTAGCGGTGGTTTTTTTGTTTGCAAGCAGCAGATTACGCGC
AGAAAAAAAGGATCTCAAGAAGATCCTTTGATCTTTTCTACGGGGTCTGACGCTCAGTGGAACGACGCGC
GCGTAACTCACGTTAAGGGATTTTGGTCATGAGCTTGCGCCGTCCCGTCAAGTCAGCGTAATGCTCTGCT
TTTACCAATGCTTAATCAGTGAGGCACCTATCTCAGCGATCTGTCTATTTCGTTCATCCATAGTTGCCTG
ACTCCCCGTCGTGTAGATAACTACGATACGGGAGGGCTTACCATCTGGCCCCAGCGCTGCGATGATACCG
CGAGAACCACGCTCACCGGCTCCGGATTTATCAGCAATAAACCAGCCAGCCGGAAGGGCCGAGCGCAGAA
GTGGTCCTGCAACTTTATCCGCCTCCATCCAGTCTATTAATTGTTGCCGGGAAGCTAGAGTAAGTAGTTC
GCCAGTTAATAGTTTGCGCAACGTTGTTGCCATCGCTACAGGCATCGTGGTGTCACGCTCGTCGTTTGGT
ATGGCTTCATTCAGCTCCGGTTCCCAACGATCAAGGCGAGTTACATGATCCCCCATGTTGTGCAAAAAAG
CGGTTAGCTCCTTCGGTCCTCCGATCGTTGTCAGAAGTAAGTTGGCCGCAGTGTTATCACTCATGGTTAT
GGCAGCACTGCATAATTCTCTTACTGTCATGCCATCCGTAAGATGCTTTTCTGTGACTGGTGAGTACTCA
ACCAAGTCATTCTGAGAATAGTGTATGCGGCGACCGAGTTGCTCTTGCCCGGCGTCAATACGGGATAATA
CCGCGCCACATAGCAGAACTTTAAAAGTGCTCATCATTGGAAAACGTTCTTCGGGGCGAAAACTCTCAAG
GATCTTACCGCTGTTGAGATCCAGTTCGATGTAACCCACTCGTGCACCCAACTGATCTTCAGCATCTTTT
ACTTTCACCAGCGTTTCTGGGTGAGCAAAAACAGGAAGGCAAAATGCCGCAAAAAAGGGAATAAGGGCGA
CACGGAAATGTTGAATACTCATATTCTTCCTTTTTCAATATTATTGAAGCATTTATCAGGGTTATTGTCT
CATGAGCGGATACATATTTGAATGTATTTAGAAAAATAAACAAATAGGGGTCAGTGTTACAACCAATTAA
CCAATTCTGAACATTATCGCGAGCCCATTTATACCTGAATATGGCTCATAACACCCCTTGTTTGCCTGGC
GGCAGTAGCGCGGTGGTCCCACCTGACCCCATGCCGAACTCAGAAGTGAAACGCCGTAGCGCCGATGGTA
GTGTGGGGACTCCCCATGCGAGAGTAGGGAACTGCCAGGCATCAAATAAAACGAAAGGCTCAGTCGAAAG
ACTGGGCCTTTCGCCCGGGCTAATTATGGGGTGTCGCCCTTATTCGACTCTATAGTGAAGTTCCTATTCT
CTAGAAAGTATAGGAACTTCTGAAGTGGGGATTTAAATGCGGCCGCGCTGAGGGTTTAATGAGGATTTTC
GATGGAGCAGGATGAGGAGAAATAGTACCACATGTATATATCCATTACAAAAAGGTTTATATACAATTAC
AATAGACCCTTGTTGGGGTTTCTGAAAAAAGAAGTAGTCGATGCCATCGGCAATAATACGGAATTACGAG
AAACACAATCCCGATCCTTTTTTGGGTAATTACTTCACCGATTCTACCGATTTATCATGCCAAAAAAAAT
TCACCGTGGGTTCTAGAAGTGCCCTTTGAGGATTGTAGCCACTCTAACCCACACGGCCTCCTTACTAGCT
GACTAAGGTGACAAAACCGCAAGGACTGGAAAGTCGCCACTCATCTGAAAATTCTCAAGTTTTTCACTAC
TGAGTTTATGCTTTCGAATTTTTTTGTTCGGTAATAGCACGGCGGTTCGATTCAATTCCGCCGCTCCGAG
CGATGCTCCGCAAAACTCAGTAATAAGCTTTCTGATGGTTCACCCCTTTTTTAGCACGCGGGGTGTAACT
CAACAGAAAAATGTGCCATAGAACAAGACTAGGCAAAAGCCAAGGAGCGTTTGCCATGAACTTCCACAAA
TTAAGTCCTCAGCGAGCTCGCATGGAATGCGTGCGATGAGCGACCTCATGCTATACCTGAGAAAGCAACC
TGACCTACAGGAAAGAGTTACTCAAGAATAAGAATTTTCGTTTTAAAACCTAAGAGTCACTTTAAAATTT
GTATACACTTATTTTTTTTATAACTTATTTAATAATAAAAATCATAAATCATAAGAAATTCGCTTATTTA
GAAGTGTCAACAACGTATCTAC
Features (pLannotate 1.2.2; 19 found; start..end, strand, type, name):
     30..219     +  terminator     CYC1 terminator: S. cerevisiae CYC1; transcription terminator for CYC1
    267..300     -  protein_bind   loxP: Cre-mediated recombination occurs in the 8-bp core sequence (GCATACAT). Cre recombinase
    355..698     +  promoter       TEF promoter: Ashbya gossypii TEF promoter
    699..1508    +  CDS            KanR: aminoglycoside phosphotransferase; aph(3')-Ia; confers resistance to kanamycin
   1514..1711    +  terminator     TEF terminator: Ashbya gossypii TEF terminator
   1774..1807    -  protein_bind   loxP: Cre-mediated recombination occurs in the 8-bp core sequence (GCATACAT). Cre recombinase
   1851..1869    -  promoter       T7 promoter: promoter for bacteriophage T7 RNA polymerase
   1877..1928    +  CDS            lacZα (fragment): LacZα fragment of β-galactosidase; lacZ fragment
   2561..2594    -  protein_bind   FRT (minimal): supports FLP-mediated excision but not integration (Turan and Bode, 2011) FLP recombinase from the Saccharomyces cerevisiae 2μ plasmid
   3064..3083    +  CDS            lacZα (fragment): LacZα fragment of β-galactosidase; lacZ fragment
   3108..3125    -  terminator     rrnB T2 terminator (fragment): transcription terminator T2 from the E. coli rrnB gene
   3350..3938    -  rep_origin     ori: high-copy-number ColE1/pMB1/pBR322/pUC origin of replication
   4062..4922    -  CDS            AmpR: β-lactamase; bla; confers resistance to ampicillin, carbenicillin, and related antibiotics
   4925..5021    -  promoter       AmpR promoter (fragment): bla
   5051..5075    -  CDS            KanR (fragment): aminoglycoside phosphotransferase; aph(3')-Ia; confers resistance to kanamycin
   5104..5219    +  ncRNA          5S rRNA: Accession: RF00001 - 5S ribosomal RNA
   5223..5263    +  terminator     rrnB T1 terminator (fragment): transcription terminator T1 from the E. coli rrnB gene
   5307..5340    +  protein_bind   FRT (minimal): supports FLP-mediated excision but not integration (Turan and Bode, 2011) FLP recombinase from the Saccharomyces cerevisiae 2μ plasmid
   5988..6153    -  terminator     ADH1 terminator: S. cerevisiae ADH1; transcription terminator for the S. cerevisiae alcohol dehydrogenase 1 (ADH1) gene
