[The description below was written by a language model from this plasmid's Addgene catalogue record and pLannotate feature annotations shown in this document.]
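Description:
pCfB2224 is an empty-backbone integrative vector from the EasyClone 2.0 toolkit, designed for stable insertion of expression cassettes into the XI-2 chromosomal site of Saccharomyces cerevisiae. The 6,182 bp plasmid carries no annotated yeast replication origin, consistent with its integrative design. In E. coli it is maintained through a high-copy ColE1/pUC-type origin and selected with ampicillin via the bla gene. Short rrnB T1/T2 terminator fragments, a 5S rRNA segment, lacZα fragments, a T7 promoter and two minimal FRT sites are also annotated and appear to be backbone remnants rather than functional parts of the payload.

The yeast-facing portion consists of a cloning region bracketed by two outward-facing terminators, ADH1 and CYC1, which lie on either side of the plasmid's coordinate origin. The record states that a USER cloning site is present, though it is not annotated in the feature table; the layout suggests that one or two genes with their promoters are inserted between the terminators, since the vector supplies no yeast promoter for cargo. Next to this sits the kanMX marker: the aminoglycoside phosphotransferase gene under the Ashbya gossypii TEF promoter and terminator, a dominant marker that confers G418 resistance in yeast and is therefore usable in prototrophic industrial strains lacking auxotrophies. The marker is flanked by loxP sites in the same orientation, so Cre recombinase can excise it after integration and allow the marker to be reused in further rounds. The XI-2 homology arms are not annotated, but presumably occupy the unannotated stretches flanking the cassette. The vector is used to build stably engineered yeast strains, for example in metabolic engineering.
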