Addgene plasmid #67547: pCfB2224
Purpose: (Empty Backbone) EasyClone system-based yeast integrative vector carrying loxP-flanked kanMX marker, integration into S. cerevisiae XI-2 chromosomal location, USER site for cloning, amp resistance
Depositing lab: Irina Borodina. Depositing organization: Danmarks Tekniske Universitet. Publication: EasyClone 2.0: expanded toolkit of integrative vectors for stable gene expression in industrial Saccharomyces cerevisiae strains. Stovicek V, Borja GM, Forster J, Borodina I. J Ind Microbiol Biotechnol. 2015 Sep 16. 10.1007/s10295-015-1684-8 PubMed 26376869.
Backbone
  Vector backbone: EasyClone
  Backbone size (bp): 6182
  Vector type: Yeast Expression, Cre/Lox ; integrative
Growth in bacteria
  Bacterial resistance: Ampicillin, 100 μg/mL
  Growth temperature: 37°C
  Growth strain: DH5alpha
  Copy number: High Copy
Terms and licenses: Academic/Nonprofit Terms; Industry Terms: Not Available to Industry
How to cite: pCfB2224 was a gift from Irina Borodina (Addgene plasmid # 67547 ; http://n2t.net/addgene:67547 ; RRID:Addgene_67547)
