>Addgene plasmid #67547 | pCfB2224 | addgene partial sequence | sequence record 127896 | pHybLex_rev 5'-GAGTCACTTTAAAATTTGTATACAC-3'
TTTAATAATAAAAATCATAAATCATAAGAAATTCGCTTATTTAGAAGTGTCAACAACGTATCTACCAACG
GAATGCGTGCGATCGCGTGCATTCATCCGCTCTAACCGAAAAGGAAGGAGTTAGACAACCTGAAGTCTAG
GTCCCTATTTATTTTTTTATAGTTATGTTAGTATTAAGAACGTTATTTATATTTCAAATTTTTCTTTTTT
TTCTGTACAGACGCGTGTACGCATGTAACATTATACTGAAAACCTTGCTTGAGAAGGTTTTGGGACGCTC
GAAGATCGCGTCAGCTGAAGCTTCGTACGCTGCAGGTCGACAACCCTTAATATAACTTCGTATAATGTAT
GCTATACGAAGTTATTAGGTCTAGAGATCTGTTTAGCTTGCCTCGTCCCCGCCGGGTCACCCGGCCAGCG
ACATGGAGGCCCAGAATACCCTCCTTGACAGTCTTGACGTGCGCAGCTCAGGGGCATGATGTGACTGTCG
CCCGTACATTTAGCCCATACATCCCCATGTATAATCATTTGCATCCATACATTTTGATGGCCGCACGGCG
CGAAGCAAAAATTACGGCTCCTCGCTGCAGACCTGCGAGCAGGGAAACGCTCCCCTCACAGACGCGTTGA
ATTGTCCCCACGCCGCGCCCCTGTAGAGAAATATAAAAGGTTAGGATTTGCCACTGAGGTTCTTCTTTCA
TATACTTCCTTTTAAAATCTTGCTAGGATACAGTTCTCACATCACATCCGAACATAAACAACCATGGGTA
AGGAAAAGACTCACGTTTCGAGGCCGCGATTAAATTCCAACATGGATGCTGATTTATATGGGTATAAATG
GGCTCGCGATAATGTCGGGCAATCAGGTGCGACAATCTATCGATTGTATGGGAAGCCCGATGCGCCAGAG
TTGTTTCTGAAACATGGCAAAGGTAGCGTTGCCAATGATGTT
