>Addgene plasmid #67547 | pCfB2224 | addgene partial sequence | sequence record 127897 | L4440 5'-AGCGAGTCAGTGAGCGAG-3'
GGAACTGCCAGGCATCAAACTAAGCAGAAGGCCCCTGACGGATGGCCTTTTTGCGTTTCTACAAACTCTT
TCTGTGTTGTAAAACGACGGCCAGTCTTAAGCTCGGGCCCCCTGGGCGGTTCTGATAACGAGTAATCGTT
AATCCGCAAATAACGTAAAAACCCGCTTCGGCGGGTTTTTTTATGGGGGGAGTTTAGGGAAAGAGCATTT
GTCAGAATATTTAAGGGCGCCTGTCACTTTGCTTGATATATGAGAATTATTTAACCTTATAAATGAGAAA
AAAGCAACGCACTTTAAATAAGATACGTTGCTTTTTCGATTGATGAACACCTATAATTAAACTATTCATC
TATTATTTATGATTTTTTGTATATACAATATTTCTAGTTTGTTAAAGAGAATTAAGAAAATAAATCTCGA
AAATAATAAAGGGAAAATCAGTTTTTGATATCAAAATTATACATGTCAACGATAATACAAAATATAATAC
AAACTATAAGATGTTATCAGTATTTATTATGCATTTAGAATAAATTTTGTGTCGCCCTTATTCGACTCAC
TATAGAAGTTCCTATTCTCTAGAAAGTATAGGAACTTCACTTCATTTTATTTAAATTTGCGGCCGCGCTG
AGGTCTTAATGTGGGAAGATTCCGCTCTACCAGGGAAAAACAAAATTATATAGAAAAGAAGGTAAGTAAT
AAGTAATACGAAAAAACCCAAAAAAAAAATTCAAATACCCCAACCCTGTGCCCTTT
