>Addgene plasmid #67547 | pCfB2224 | addgene partial sequence | sequence record 127898 | pENTR-R 5'-ATGGCTCATAACACCCCTTG-3'
GGTCCCACCTGACCCCATGCCGAACTCAGAAGTGAAACGCCGTAGCGCCGATGGTAGTGTGGGGACTCCC
CATGCGAGAGTAGGGAACTGCCAGGCATCAAATAAAACGAAAGGCTCAGTCGAAAGACTGGGCCTTTCGC
CCGGGCTAATTATGGGGTGTCGCCCTTATTCGACTCTATAGTGAAGTTCCTATTCTCTAGAAAGTATAGG
AACTTCTGAAGTGGGGATTTAAATGCGGCCGCGCTGAGGGTTTAATGAGGATTTTCGATGGAGCAGGATG
AGGAGAAATAGTACCACATGTATATATCCATTACAAAAAGGTTTATATACAATTACAATAGACCCTTGTT
GGGGTTTCTGAAAAAAGAAGTAGTCGATGCCATCGGCAATAATACGGAATTACGAGAAACACAATCCCGA
TCCTTTTTTGGGTAATTACTTCACCGATTCTACCGATTTATCATGCCAAAAAAAATTCACCGTGGGTTCT
AGAAGTGCCCTTTGAGGATTGTAGCCACTCTAACCCACACGGCCTCCTTACTAGCTGACTAAGGTGACAA
AACCGCAAGGACTGGAAAGTCGCCACTCATCTGAAAATTCTCAAGTTTTTCACTACTGAGTTTATGCTTT
CGAATTTTTTTGTTCGGTAATAGCACGGCGGTTCGATTCAATTCCGCCGCTCCGAGCGATGCTCCGC
